>Addgene plasmid #123757 | MTK3a_004 | addgene full sequence | sequence record 248716 | Addgene NGS Result
GTGAGTTTTCGTTCCACTGAGCGTCAGACCCCGTAGAAAAGATCAAAGGATCTTCTTGAGATCCTTTTTT
TCTGCGCGTAATCTGCTGCTTGCAAACAAAAAAACCACCGCTACCAGCGGTGGTTTGTTTGCCGGATCAA
GAGCTACCAACTCTTTTTCCGAAGGTAACTGGCTTCAGCAGAGCGCAGATACCAAATACTGTTCTTCTAG
TGTAGCCGTAGTTAGGCCACCACTTCAAGAACTCTGTAGCACCGCCTACATACCTCGCTCTGCTAATCCT
GTTACCAGTGGCTGCTGCCAGTGGCGATAAGTCGTGTCTTACCGGGTTGGACTCAAGACGATAGTTACCG
GATAAGGCGCAGCGGTCGGGCTGAACGGGGGGTTCGTGCACACAGCCCAGCTTGGAGCGAACGACCTACA
CCGAACTGAGATACCTACAGCGTGAGCTATGAGAAAGCGCCACGCTTCCCGAAGGGAGAAAGGCGGACAG
GTATCCGGTAAGCGGCAGGGTCGGAACAGGAGAGCGCACGAGGGAGCTTCCAGGGGGAAACGCCTGGTAT
CTTTATAGTCCTGTCGGGTTTCGCCACCTCTGACTTGAGCGTCGATTTTTGTGATGCTCGTCAGGGGGGC
GGAGCCTATGGAAAAACGCCAGCAACGCGGCCTTTTTACGGTTCCTGGCCTTTTGCTGGCCTTTTGCTCA
CATGTTCTTTCCTGCGTTATCCCCTGATTCTGTGGATAACCGTAGTCGGTCTCATATGAAGTCGCCGCCC
CTCGTGCTGGCCGCCCTGGTGGCCTGCATCATCGTCTTGGGCTTCAACTACTGGATTGCGGTCGAGGGTT
CTTGAGACCAGACCAATAAAAAACGCCCGGCGGCAACCGAGCGTTCTGAACAAATCCAGATGGAGTTCTG
AGGTCATTACTGGATCTATCAACAGGAGTCCAAGCGAGCTCGATATCAAATTACGCCCCGCCCTGCCACT
CATCGCAGTACTGTTGTAATTCATTAAGCATTCTGCCGACATGGAAGCCATCACAAACGGCATGATGAAC
CTGAATCGCCAGCGGCATCAGCACCTTGTCGCCTTGCGTATAATATTTGCCCATGGTGAAAACGGGGGCG
AAGAAGTTGTCCATATTGGCCACGTTTAAATCAAAACTGGTGAAACTCACCCAGGGATTGGCTGAAACGA
AAAACATATTCTCAATAAACCCTTTAGGGAAATAGGCCAGGTTTTCACCGTAACACGCCACATCTTGCGA
ATATATGTGTAGAAACTGCCGGAAATCGTCGTGGTATTCACTCCAGAGCGATGAAAACGTTTCAGTTTGC
TCATGGAAAACGGTGTAACAAGGGTGAACACTATCCCATATCACCAGCTCACCGTCTTTCATTGCCATAC
GAAATTCCGGATGAGCATTCATCAGGCGGGCAAGAATGTGAATAAAGGCCGGATAAAACTTGTGCTTATT
TTTCTTTACGGTCTTTAAAAAGGCCGTAATATCCAGCTGAACGGTCTGGTTATAGGTACATTGAGCAACT
GACTGAAATGCCTCAAAATGTTCTTTACGATGCCATTGGGATATATCAACGGTGGTATATCCAGTGATTT
TTTTCTCCATTTTAGCTTCCTTAGCTCCTGAAAATCTCGATAACTCAAAAAATACGCCCGGTAGTGATCT
TATTTCATTATGGTGAAAGTTGGAACCTCTTACGTGCCCGATCAATCATGACCAAAATCCCTTAAC
Features (pLannotate 1.2.2; 4 found; start..end, strand, type, name):
     56..644     +  rep_origin     ori: high-copy-number ColE1/pMB1/pBR322/pUC origin of replication
    856..890     -  terminator     lambda t0 terminator: minimal transcription terminator from phage lambda (Scholtissek and Grosse, 1987)
    964..1620    -  CDS            cat: CAT_ECOLX - Experimental evidence at protein level: Swiss-Prot protein existence level 1. This enzyme is an effector of chloramphenicol resistance in bacteria. From Escherichia coli. This protein is used as a marker in many commonly used cloning vectors, such as pACYC184.
   1621..1718    -  promoter       cat promoter: promoter of the E. coli cat gene encoding chloramphenicol acetyltransferase
