[The description below was written by a language model from this plasmid's Addgene catalogue record and pLannotate feature annotations shown in this document.]
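Description:
MTK3a_004 is a small part plasmid (about 1.7 kb) from the Mammalian Toolkit (MTK), a modular hierarchical cloning system for assembling genetic circuits for mammalian cells. It is built on the MTK0_027 part-entry backbone and stores a synthetic Golgi targeting sequence (GTS) as a Type 3a part, the position the toolkit reserves for N-terminal coding sequences. The GTS was inserted through BsmBI sites that were destroyed in the process, as is typical of Type IIS restriction enzyme-based domestication of a part into an entry vector.

Although catalogued as a mammalian expression vector, the plasmid contains no annotated mammalian promoter, terminator or selection marker, so it serves as a storage and donor vector rather than an expression construct in its own right. The feature table identifies only bacterial maintenance elements: a high-copy ColE1/pUC-type origin of replication and a chloramphenicol acetyltransferase (cat) gene driven by its native promoter and followed by the phage lambda t0 terminator. This cassette provides chloramphenicol selection in E. coli. The GTS insert itself was not recognised by the automated annotation and presumably lies in one of the short unannotated stretches. The record does not state which protein it derives from or how long it is.

In use, the part is meant to be combined with other MTK parts, such as a promoter, a downstream coding sequence and a 3' element, to build a transcriptional unit. There the GTS is fused to the N-terminus of a protein of interest to direct it to the Golgi apparatus in mammalian cells.
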