Addgene plasmid #123757: MTK3a_004
Purpose: Encodes Golgi Targeting Sequence as a Type 3a part to be used in the MTK system
Depositing lab: Hana El-Samad. Depositing organization: University of California, San Francisco (UCSF). Publication: A Toolkit for Rapid Modular Construction of Biological Circuits in Mammalian Cells. Fonseca JP, Bonny AR, Kumar GR, Ng AH, Town J, Wu QC, Aslankoohi E, Chen SY, Dods G, Harrigan P, Osimiri LC, Kistler AL, El-Samad H. ACS Synth Biol. 2019 Nov 15;8(11):2593-2606. doi: 10.1021/acssynbio.9b00322. Epub 2019 Nov 5. PubMed 31686495.
Backbone
  Vector backbone: MTK0_027
  Vector type: Mammalian Expression
Growth in bacteria
  Bacterial resistance: Chloramphenicol, 25 μg/mL
  Growth temperature: 37°C
  Growth strain: DH5alpha
  Copy number: Unknown
Gene/Insert
  Gene/Insert name: GTS
  Species: Synthetic
  Cloning method: Restriction Enzyme; 5′ cloning site BsmBI (destroyed during cloning); 3′ cloning site BsmBI (destroyed during cloning)
Terms and licenses: Academic/Nonprofit Terms; Industry Terms: Not Available to Industry
Depositor comments: Type 3a parts are used for N-terminal coding sequences in the MTK system Please visit https://www.biorxiv.org/content/10.1101/506188v2 for BioRxiv preprint
How to cite: MTK3a_004 was a gift from Hana El-Samad (Addgene plasmid # 123757 ; http://n2t.net/addgene:123757 ; RRID:Addgene_123757)
